Addgene plasmid #49455: pSH62-EBD
Purpose: yeast expression of Cre recombinase fused to the estrogen binding domain (EBD), which confers estradiol-dependent control to Cre recombinase
Depositing lab: Marc Gartenberg. Depositing organization: Rutgers, The State University of New Jersey. Publication: Controlling gene expression in yeast by inducible site-specific recombination. Cheng TH, Chang CR, Joy P, Yablok S, Gartenberg MR. Nucleic Acids Res. 2000 Dec 15;28(24):E108. 10.1093/nar/28.24.e108 PubMed 11121495.
Backbone
  Vector backbone: pSH62
  Backbone manufacturer: Güldener U., et al. (1996)
  Backbone size w/o insert (bp): 7854
  Vector type: Yeast Expression, Cre/Lox
  Selectable markers: HIS3
Growth in bacteria
  Bacterial resistance: Ampicillin, 100 μg/mL
  Growth temperature: 37°C
  Growth strain: DH5alpha
  Copy number: Unknown
Gene/Insert
  Gene/Insert name: Cre-EBD fusion
  Species: Synthetic
  Promoter: Gal1 promoter
  Cloning method: Unknown
  Sequencing primers: 5′ Gal1 primer; 3′ Cyc1 primer
Terms and licenses: Academic/Nonprofit Terms; Industry Terms: Not Available to Industry
Depositor comments: Plasmid pSH62-EBD was generated by an in vivo recombination approach.
How to cite: pSH62-EBD was a gift from Marc Gartenberg (Addgene plasmid # 49455 ; http://n2t.net/addgene:49455 ; RRID:Addgene_49455)
