[The description below was written by a language model from this plasmid's Addgene catalogue record, the feature table of its GenBank file and pLannotate feature annotations shown in this document.]
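Description:
pSH62-EBD is a yeast–E. coli shuttle plasmid built on the pSH62 backbone for regulated expression of Cre recombinase in Saccharomyces cerevisiae. It is maintained in yeast as a centromeric plasmid through a CEN6/ARS element and selected by the HIS3 auxotrophic marker, which is driven by its own promoter. In bacteria it replicates from a high-copy ColE1/pUC-type origin and confers ampicillin resistance. An f1 origin, T7 and T3 promoters, and lacZα and lac regulatory remnants are left over from the pBluescript-style cloning scaffold and play no role in the yeast payload.

The expression cassette consists of the galactose-inducible GAL1 promoter, a Cre coding sequence fused in frame at its C-terminus to an estrogen receptor ligand-binding domain (EBD), and the CYC1 terminator. This gives two layers of control. Transcription of the fusion depends on galactose, and the activity of the protein depends on estradiol, because the hormone-binding domain keeps the recombinase inactive until ligand is bound. The automated annotation labels the receptor segment as ERT2, a mutated human ligand-binding domain. The catalogue describes it only as an estradiol-responsive EBD, so that label may simply reflect sequence similarity.

The plasmid is intended for inducible site-specific recombination at loxP sites in yeast, such as timed excision or rearrangement of loxP-flanked DNA to switch gene expression. The depositor notes that it was made by in vivo recombination. The listed backbone size equals the full sequence length, so it probably refers to the whole construct. Two partial GenBank records of about 830 bp are also held. One carries no annotations, and the other covers only the CEN/ARS and AmpR promoter region.
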