Features (pLannotate 1.2.2; 23 found; start..end, strand, type, name):
    137..186     +  misc_feature   bom (fragment): basis of mobility region from pBR322
    187..267     -  CDS            MRM1 (fragment): MRM1_YEAST - Also known as PET56 From Saccharomyces cerevisiae (strain ATCC 204508 / S288c) (Baker's yeast).
    317..503     +  promoter       HIS3 promoter: S. cerevisiae HIS3
    504..1163    +  CDS            HIS3: imidazoleglycerol-phosphate dehydratase, required for histidine biosynthesis; S. cerevisiae HIS3; yeast auxotrophic marker
   1371..1422    +  misc_feature   bom (fragment): basis of mobility region from pBR322
   1423..1878    -  rep_origin     f1 ori (sequence partly withheld): f1 bacteriophage origin of replication; arrow indicates direction of (+) strand synthesis
   1886..2041    -  CDS            lacZα (fragment): LacZα fragment of β-galactosidase; lacZ fragment
   2049..2067    +  promoter       T7 promoter: promoter for bacteriophage T7 RNA polymerase
   2086..2333    -  terminator     CYC1 terminator: S. cerevisiae CYC1; transcription terminator for CYC1
   2510..3445    -  CDS            ERT2: mutated ligand-binding domain of the human estrogen receptor (Feil et al., 1997)
   3458..4486    -  CDS            Cre: site-specific recombinase Cre is a site-specific recombinase from bacteriophage P1. Recombination occurs at loxP sequences.
   4539..4600    -  misc_feature   MCS (fragment): pBluescript multiple cloning site
   4615..5056    -  promoter       GAL1 promoter: S. cerevisiae GAL1; inducible promoter, regulated by Gal4
   5080..5098    -  promoter       T3 promoter: promoter for bacteriophage T3 RNA polymerase
   5143..5159    -  protein_bind   lac operator: The lac repressor binds to the lac operator to inhibit transcription in E. coli. This inhibition can be relieved by adding lactose or isopropyl-β-D-thiogalactopyranoside (IPTG). lac repressor encoded by lacI
   5167..5197    -  promoter       lac promoter: promoter for the E. coli lac operon
   5212..5233    -  protein_bind   CAP binding site: CAP binding activates transcription in the presence of cAMP. E. coli catabolite activator protein
   5246..5338    -  CDS            lacI (fragment): lac repressor; lacI; The lac repressor binds to the lac operator to inhibit transcription in E. coli. This inhibition can be relieved by adding lactose or isopropyl-β-D-thiogalactopyranoside (IPTG).
   5521..6109    -  rep_origin     ori: high-copy-number ColE1/pMB1/pBR322/pUC origin of replication
   6280..7140    -  CDS            AmpR: β-lactamase; bla; confers resistance to ampicillin, carbenicillin, and related antibiotics
   7141..7245    -  promoter       AmpR promoter: bla
   7282..7785    +  misc_feature   CEN/ARS: S. cerevisiae CEN6 centromere fused to an autonomously replicating sequence
   7854..35      +  CDS            rop (fragment) (across the origin): Rop protein, which maintains plasmids at low copy number; rop
>Addgene plasmid #49455 | pSH62-EBD | depositor full sequence | sequence record 73668 | pSH62-EBD sequence 7854 bps
TCGCGCGTTTCGGTGATGACGGTGAAAACCTCTGACACATGCAGCTCCCGGAGACGGTCACAGCTTGTCT
GTAAGCGGATGCCGGGAGCAGACAAGCCCGTCAGGGCGCGTCAGCGCGTGTTGGCGGGTGTCGGGGCTGG
CTTAACTATGCGGCATCAGAGCAGATTGTACTGAGAGTGCACCATAAATTCCCGTTTTAAGAGCTTGGTG
AGCGCTAGGAGTCACTGCCAGGTATCGTTTGAACACGGCATTAGTCAGGGAAGTCATAACACAGTCCTTT
CCCGCAATTTTCTTTTTCTATTACTCTTGGCCTCCTCTAGTACACTCTATATTTTTTTATGCCTCGGTAA
TGATTTTCATTTTTTTTTTTCCCCTAGCGGATGACTCTTTTTTTTTCTTAGCGATTGGCATTATCACATA
ATGAATTATACATTATATAAAGTAATGTGATTTCTTCGAAGAATATACTAAAAAATGAGCAGGCAAGATA
AACGAAGGCAAAGATGACAGAGCAGAAAGCCCTAGTAAAGCGTATTACAAATGAAACCAAGATTCAGATT
GCGATCTCTTTAAAGGGTGGTCCCCTAGCGATAGAGCACTCGATCTTCCCAGAAAAAGAGGCAGAAGCAG
TAGCAGAACAGGCCACACAATCGCAAGTGATTAACGTCCACACAGGTATAGGGTTTCTGGACCATATGAT
ACATGCTCTGGCCAAGCATTCCGGCTGGTCGCTAATCGTTGAGTGCATTGGTGACTTACACATAGACGAC
CATCACACCACTGAAGACTGCGGGATTGCTCTCGGTCAAGCTTTTAAAGAGGCCCTACTGGCGCGTGGAG
TAAAAAGGTTTGGATCAGGATTTGCGCCTTTGGATGAGGCACTTTCCAGAGCGGTGGTAGATCTTTCGAA
CAGGCCGTACGCAGTTGTCGAACTTGGTTTGCAAAGGGAGAAAGTAGGAGATCTCTCTTGCGAGATGATC
CCGCATTTTCTTGAAAGCTTTGCAGAGGCTAGCAGAATTACCCTCCACGTTGATTGTCTGCGAGGCAAGA
ATGATCATCACCGTAGTGAGAGTGCGTTCAAGGCTCTTGCGGTTGCCATAAGAGAAGCCACCTCGCCCAA
TGGTACCAACGATGTTCCCTCCACCAAAGGTGTTCTTATGTAGTGACACCGATTATTTAAAGCTGCAGCA
TACGATATATATACATGTGTATATATGTATACCTATGAATGTCAGTAAGTATGTATACGAACAGTATGAT
ACTGAAGATGACAAGGTAATGCATCATTCTATACGTGTCATTCTGAACGAGGCGCGCTTTCCTTTTTTCT
TTTTGCTTTTTCTTTTTTTTTCTCTTGAACTCGACGGATCTATGCGGTGTGAAATACCGCACAGATGCGT
AAGGAGAAAATACCGCATCAGGAAATTGTAAACGTTAATATTTTGTTAAAATTCGCGTTAAATTTTTGTT
AAATCAGCTCATTTTTTAACCAATAGGCCGAAATCGGCAAAATCCCTTATAAATCAAAAGAATAGACCGA
GATAGGGT
[37 nt withheld, positions 1549-1585]
AAAGAACGTGGACTCCAACGTCAAAGG
[49 nt withheld, positions 1613-1661]
T
[91 nt withheld, positions 1663-1753]
G
[124 nt withheld, positions 1755-1878]
CGCGCCATTCGCCATTCAGGCTGCGCAACTGTTGGGAAGGGCGATCGGTGCGGGCCTCTTCGCTATTACG
CCAGCTGGCGAAAGGGGGATGTGCTGCAAGGCGATTAAGTTGGGTAACGCCAGGGTTTTCCCAGTCACGA
CGTTGTAAAACGACGGCCAGTGAGCGCGCGTAATACGACTCACTATAGGGCGAATTGGGTACCGGCCGCA
AATTAAAGCCTTCGAGCGTCCCAAAACCTTCTCAAGCAAGGTTTTCAGTATAATGTTACATGCGTACACG
CGTCTGTACAGAAAAAAAAGAAAAATTTGAAATATAAATAACGTTCTTAATACTAACATAACTATAAAAA
AATAAATAGGGACCTAGACTTCAGGTTGTCTAACTCCTTCCTTTTCGGTTAGAGCGGATGTGGGGGGAGG
GCGTGAATGTAAGCGTGACATAACTAATTACATGACTCGAGGTCGACAATTCCAACCTTACCCAAGAGTT
CGCCAAACTCAGACATCACTTTAGCAAAACCGCGCCGTGCTTCTTCCTCGGTGGCATTCATCACGAAATG
TTCAGCACTACGCATACTTTTGACAGGAAACGCAACGGATATTGAGTCAATATCAGGCATTCTACTCAGA
CTGTGGCAGGGAAACCCTCTGCCTCCCCCGTGATGTAATACTTTTGCAAGGAATGCGATGAAGTAGAGCC
CGCAGTGGCCAAGTGGCTTTGGTCCGTCTCCTCCACGGATGCCCCTCCACGACTAGTGGGCGCATGTAGG
CGGTGGGCGTCCAGCATCTCCAGCAGCAGGTCATAGAGGGGTACCACGTTCTTGCACTTCATGCTGTACA
GATGCTCCATGCCTTTGTTACTCATGTGCCTGATGTGGGAGAGGATGAGGAGGAGCTGGGCTAGCCGCTG
GTGCTGCTGCTGCAGGGTCAGGCCTGCCTTGGCCATCAGGTGGATCAAAGTGTCTGTGATCTTGTCCAGG
ACTCGGTGGATATGGTCCTTCTCCTCGAGAGACTTCAGGGTGCTGGACAGAAATGTGTATACTCCAGAAT
TAAGCAAAATAATAGATTTGAGGCACACAAACTCCTCTCCCTGCAGATTCATCATGCGGAACCGAGATGA
TGTAGCCAGCAGCATGTCGAAGATCTCCACCATGCCTTCCACACATTTACCTTGATTCCTGTCCAGGAGC
AAGTTAGGAGCAAACAGGAGCTTCCCCGGGTGTTCCATGGAGCGCCAGACGAGACCAATCATCAGGATCT
CTAGCCAGGCACATTCTAGAAGGTGGACCTGATCATGGAGGGTCAAATCCACAAAGCCTGGCACCCTCTT
CGCCCAGTTGATCATGTGAACCAGCTCCCTGTCTGCCAGGTTGGTCAGTAAGCCCATCATCGAAGCTTCA
CTGAAGGGTCTGGTAGGATCATACTCGGAATAGAGTATGGGGGGCTCAGCATCCAACAAGGCACTGACCA
TCTGGTCGGCCGTCAGGGACAAGGCCAGGCTGTTCTTCTTAGAGCGTTTGATCATGAGCGGGCTTGGCCA
AAGGTTGGCAGCTCTCATGTCTCCAGCAGATGGCTCGAGATCGCCATCTTCCAGCAGGCGCACCATTGCC
CCTGTTTCACTATCCAGGGTACGGATATAGTTCATGACAATATTTACATTGGTCCAGCCACCAGCTTGCA
TGATCTCCGGTATTGAAACTCCAGCGCGGGCCATATCTCGCGCGGCTCCGACACGGGCACTGTGTCCAGA
CCAGGCCAGGTATCTCTGACCAGAGTCATCCTTAGCGCCGTAAATCAATCGATGAGTTGCTTCAAAAATC
CCTTCCAGGGCGCGAGTTGATAGCTGGCTGGTGGCAGATGGCGCGGCAACACCATTTTTTCTGACCCGGC
AAAACAGGTAGTTATTCGGATCATCAGCTACACCAGAGACGGAAATCCATCGCTCGACCAGTTTAGTTAC
CCCCAGGCTAAGTGCCTTCTCTACACCTGCGGTGCTAACCAGCGTTTTCGTTCTGCCAATATGGATTAAC
ATTCTCCCACCGTCAGTACGTGAGATATCTTTAACCCTGATCCTGGCAATTTCGGCTATACGTAACAGGG
TGTTATAAGCAATCCCCAGAAATGCCAGATTACGTATATCCTGGCAGCGATCGCTATTTTCCATGAGTGA
ACGAACCTGGTCGAAATCAGTGCGTTCGAACGCTAGAGCCTGTTTTGCACGTTCACCGGCATCAACGTTT
TCTTTTCGGATCCGCCGCATAACCAGTGAAACAGCATTGCTGTCACTTGGTCGTGGCAGCCCGGACCGAC
GATGAAGCATGTTTAGCTGGCCCAAATGTTGCTGGATAGTTTTTACTGCCAGACCGCGCGCCTGAAGATA
TAGAAGATAATCGCGAACATCTTCAGGTTCTGCGGGAAACCATTTCCGGTTATTCAACTTGCACCATGCC
GCCCACGACCGGCAAACGGACAGAAGCATTTTCCAGGTATGCTCAGAAAACGCCTGGCGATCCCTGAACA
TGTCCATCAGGTTCTTGCGAACCTCATCACTCGTTGCATCGACCGGTAATGCAGGCAAATTTTGGTGTAC
GGTCAGTAAATTGGACATTTAACACTCAGATAATGGTTTTAAGTAAAGTGTACAGGATCGGCTCTGCCCC
TCGACGGTATCGATAAGCTTGATATCGAATTCCTGCAGCCCGGGGGATCCACTAGTTCTAGAATCCGGGG
TTTTTTCTCCTTGACGTTAAAGTATAGAGGTATATTAACAATTTTTTGTTGATACTTTTATTACATTTGA
ATAAGAAGTAATACAAACCGAAAATGTTGAAAGTATTAGTTAAAGTGGTTATGCAGTTTTTGCATTTATA
TATCTGTTAATAGATCAAAAATCATCGCTTCGCTGATTAATTACCCCAGAAATAAGGCTAAAAAACTAAT
CGCATTATCATCCTATGGTTGTTAATTTGATTCGTTCATTTGAAGGTTTGTGGGGCCAGGTTACTGCCAA
TTTTTCCTCTTCATAACCATAAAAGCTAGTATTGTAGAATCTTTATTGTTCGGAGCAGTGCGGCGCGAGG
CACATCTGCGTTTCAGGAACGCGACCGGTGAAGACGAGGACGCACGGAGGAGAGTCTTCCTTCGGAGGGC
TGTCACCCGCTCGGCGGCTTCTAATCCGTACTAGAGCTCCAGCTTTTGTTCCCTTTAGTGAGGGTTAATT
GCGCGCTTGGCGTAATCATGGTCATAGCTGTTTCCTGTGTGAAATTGTTATCCGCTCACAATTCCACACA
ACATAGGAGCCGGAAGCATAAAGTGTAAAGCCTGGGGTGCCTAATGAGTGAGGTAACTCACATTAATTGC
GTTGCGCTCACTGCCCGCTTTCCAGTCGGGAAACCTGTCGTGCCAGCTGCATTAATGAATCGGCCAACGC
GCGGGGAGAGGCGGTTTGCGTATTGGGCGCTCTTCCGCTTCCTCGCTCACTGACTCGCTGCGCTCGGTCG
TTCGGCTGCGGCGAGCGGTATCAGCTCACTCAAAGGCGGTAATACGGTTATCCACAGAATCAGGGGATAA
CGCAGGAAAGAACATGTGAGCAAAAGGCCAGCAAAAGGCCAGGAACCGTAAAAAGGCCGCGTTGCTGGCG
TTTTTCCATAGGCTCCGCCCCCCTGACGAGCATCACAAAAATCGACGCTCAAGTCAGAGGTGGCGAAACC
CGACAGGACTATAAAGATACCAGGCGTTTCCCCCTGGAAGCTCCCTCGTGCGCTCTCCTGTTCCGACCCT
GCCGCTTACCGGATACCTGTCCGCCTTTCTCCCTTCGGGAAGCGTGGCGCTTTCTCATAGCTCACGCTGT
AGGTATCTCAGTTCGGTGTAGGTCGTTCGCTCCAAGCTGGGCTGTGTGCACGAACCCCCCGTTCAGCCCG
ACCGCTGCGCCTTATCCGGTAACTATCGTCTTGAGTCCAACCCGGTAAGACACGACTTATCGCCACTGGC
AGCAGCCACTGGTAACAGGATTAGCAGAGCGAGGTATGTAGGCGGTGCTACAGAGTTCTTGAAGTGGTGG
CCTAACTACGGCTACACTAGAAGGACAGTATTTGGTATCTGCGCTCTGCTGAAGCCAGTTACCTTCGGAA
AAAGAGTTGGTAGCTCTTGATCCGGCAAACAAACCACCGCTGGTAGCGGTGGTTTTTTTGTTTGCAAGCA
GCAGATTACGCGCAGAAAAAAAGGATCTCAAGAAGATCCTTTGATCTTTTCTACGGGGTCTGACGCTCAG
TGGAACGAAAACTCACGTTAAGGGATTTTGGTCATGAGATTATCAAAAAGGATCTTCACCTAGATCCTTT
TAAATTAAAAATGAAGTTTTAAATCAATCTAAAGTATATATGAGTAAACTTGGTCTGACAGTTACCAATG
CTTAATCAGTGAGGCACCTATCTCAGCGATCTGTCTATTTCGTTCATCCATAGTTGCCTGACTCCCCGTC
GTGTAGATAACTACGATACGGGAGGGCTTACCATCTGGCCCCAGTGCTGCAATGATACCGCGAGACCCAC
GCTCACCGGCTCCAGATTTATCAGCAATAAACCAGCCAGCCGGAAGGGCCGAGCGCAGAAGTGGTCCTGC
AACTTTATCCGCCTCCATCCAGTCTATTAATTGTTGCCGGGAAGCTAGAGTAAGTAGTTCGCCAGTTAAT
AGTTTGCGCAACGTTGTTGCCATTGCTACAGGCATCGTGGTGTCACGCTCGTCGTTTGGTATGGCTTCAT
TCAGCTCCGGTTCCCAACGATCAAGGCGAGTTACATGATCCCCCATGTTGTGCAAAAAAGCGGTTAGCTC
CTTCGGTCCTCCGATCGTTGTCAGAAGTAAGTTGGCCGCAGTGTTATCACTCATGGTTATGGCAGCACTG
CATAATTCTCTTACTGTCATGCCATCCGTAAGATGCTTTTCTGTGACTGGTGAGTACTCAACCAAGTCAT
TCTGAGAATAGTGTATGCGGCGACCGAGTTGCTCTTGCCCGGCGTCAATACGGGATAATACCGCGCCACA
TAGCAGAACTTTAAAAGTGCTCATCATTGGAAAACGTTCTTCGGGGCGAAAACTCTCAAGGATCTTACCG
CTGTTGAGATCCAGTTCGATGTAACCCACTCGTGCACCCAACTGATCTTCAGCATCTTTTACTTTCACCA
GCGTTTCTGGGTGAGCAAAAACAGGAAGGCAAAATGCCGCAAAAAAGGGAATAAGGGCGACACGGAAATG
TTGAATACTCATACTCTTCCTTTTTCAATATTATTGAAGCATTTATCAGGGTTATTGTCTCATGAGCGGA
TACATATTTGAATGTATTTAGAAAAATAAACAAATAGGGGTTCCGCGCACATTTCCCCGAAAAGTGCCAC
CTGGGTCCTTTTCATCACGTGCTATAAAAATAATTATAATTTAAATTTTTTAATATAAATATATAAATTA
AAAATAGAAAGTAAAAAAAGAAATTAAAGAAAAAATAGTTTTTGTTTTCCGAAGATGTAAAAGACTCTAG
GGGGATCGCCAACAAATACTACCTTTTATCTTGCTCTTCCTGCTCTCAGGTATTAATGCCGAATTGTTTC
ATCTTGTCTGTGTAGAAGACCACACACGAAAATCCTGTGATTTTACATTTTACTTATCGTTAATCGAATG
TATATCTATTTAATCTGCTTTTCTTGTCTAATAAATATATATGTAAAGTACGCTTTTTGTTGAAATTTTT
TAAACCTTTGTTTATTTTTTTTTCTTCATTCCGTAACTCTTCTACCTTCTTTATTTACTTTCTAAAATCC
AAATACAAAACATAAAAATAAATAAACACAGAGTAAATTCCCAAATTATTCCATCATTAAAAGATACGAG
GCGCGTGTAAGTTACAGGCAAGCGATCCGTCCTAAGAAACCATTATTATCATGACATTAACCTATAAAAA
TAGGCGTATCACGAGGCCCTTTCGTC
