LOCUS       Exported 833 bp ds-DNA linear SYN 21-MAY-2021
DEFINITION  yeast expression of Cre recombinase fused to the estrogen binding
            domain (EBD), which confers estradiol-dependent control to Cre
            recombinase .
ACCESSION   .
VERSION     .
KEYWORDS    pSH62-EBD
SOURCE      synthetic DNA construct
  ORGANISM  synthetic DNA construct
REFERENCE   1 (bases 1 to 833)
  AUTHORS   Cheng TH, Chang CR, Joy P, Yablok S, Gartenberg MR
  TITLE     Controlling gene expression in yeast by inducible site-specific
            recombination.
  JOURNAL   Nucleic Acids Res. 2000 Dec 15;28(24):E108.
  PUBMED    11121495
REFERENCE   2 (bases 1 to 833)
  AUTHORS   .
  TITLE     Direct Submission
  JOURNAL   Exported May 21, 2021 from SnapGene Server 1.1.58
            http://www.snapgene.com
FEATURES             Location/Qualifiers
     source          1..833
                     /organism="synthetic DNA construct"
                     /mol_type="other DNA"
ORIGIN
        1 gatcccccgg gctgcaggaa ttcgatatca agcttatcga taccgtcgag gggcagagcc
       61 gatcctgtac actttactta aaaccattat ctgagtgtta aatgtccaat ttactgaccg
      121 tacaccaaaa tttgcctgca ttaccggtcg atgcaacgag tgatgaggtt cgcaagaacc
      181 tgatggacat gttcagggat cgccaggcgt tttctgagca tacctggaaa atgcttctgt
      241 ccgtttgccg gtcgtgggcg gcatggtgca agttgaataa ccggaaatgg tttcccgcag
      301 aacctgaaga tgttcgcgat tatcttctat atcttcaggc gcgcggtctg gcagtaaaaa
      361 ctatccagca acatttgggc cagctaaaca tgcttcatcg tcggtccggg ctgccacgac
      421 caagtgacag caatgctgtt tcactggtta tgcggcggat ccgaaaagaa aacgttgatg
      481 ccggtgaacg tgcaaaacag gctctagcgt tcgaacgcac tgatttcgac caggttcgtt
      541 cactcatgga aaatagcgat cgctgccagg atatacgtaa tctggcattt ctggggattg
      601 cttataacac cctgttacgt atagccgaaa ttgccaggat cagggttaaa gatatctcac
      661 gtactgacgg tgggagaatg ttaatccata ttggcagaac gaaaacgctg gttagcaccg
      721 caggtgtaga gaaggcactt agcctggggg taactaaact ggtcgagcga tggatttccg
      781 tctctggtgt agctgatgat ccgaataact acctgttttg ccgggtcaga aaa
//
