LOCUS       Exported 830 bp ds-DNA linear SYN 21-MAY-2021
DEFINITION  yeast expression of Cre recombinase fused to the estrogen binding
            domain (EBD), which confers estradiol-dependent control to Cre
            recombinase .
ACCESSION   .
VERSION     .
KEYWORDS    pSH62-EBD
SOURCE      synthetic DNA construct
  ORGANISM  synthetic DNA construct
REFERENCE   1 (bases 1 to 830)
  AUTHORS   Cheng TH, Chang CR, Joy P, Yablok S, Gartenberg MR
  TITLE     Controlling gene expression in yeast by inducible site-specific
            recombination.
  JOURNAL   Nucleic Acids Res. 2000 Dec 15;28(24):E108.
  PUBMED    11121495
REFERENCE   2 (bases 1 to 830)
  AUTHORS   .
  TITLE     Direct Submission
  JOURNAL   Exported May 21, 2021 from SnapGene Server 1.1.58
            http://www.snapgene.com
FEATURES             Location/Qualifiers
     source          1..830
                     /organism="synthetic DNA construct"
                     /mol_type="other DNA"
     primer_bind     complement(2..20)
                     /label=pBRforEco
                     /note="pBR322 vectors, upsteam of EcoRI site, forward
                     primer"
     misc_feature    68..571
                     /label=CEN/ARS
                     /note="S. cerevisiae CEN6 centromere fused to an
                     autonomously replicating sequence"
     promoter        601..705
                     /gene="bla"
                     /label=AmpR promoter
ORIGIN
        1 ggcctcgtga tacgcctatt tttataggtt aatgtcatga taataatggt ttcttagggt
       61 ccttttcatc acgtgctata aaaataatta taatttaaat tttttaatat aaatatataa
      121 attaaaaata gaaagtaaaa aaagaaatta aagaaaaaat agtttttgtt ttccgaagat
      181 gtaaaagact ctagggggat cgccaacaaa tactaccttt tatcttgctc ttcctgctct
      241 caggtattaa tgccgaattg tttcatcttg tctgtgtaga agaccacaca cgaaaatcct
      301 gtgattttac attttactta tcgttaatcg aatgtatatc tatttaatct gcttttcttg
      361 tctaataaat atatatgtaa agtacgcttt ttgttgaaat tttttaaacc tttgtttatt
      421 tttttttctt cattccgtaa ctcttctacc ttctttattt actttctaaa atccaaatac
      481 aaaacataaa aataaataaa cacagagtaa attcccaaat tattccatca ttaaaagata
      541 cgaggcgcgt gtaagttaca ggcaagcgat ccgtcaggtg gcacttttcg gggaaatgtg
      601 cgcggaaccc ctatttgttt atttttctaa atacattcaa atatgtatcc gctcatgaga
      661 caataaccct gataaatgct tcaataatat tgaaaaagga agagtatgag tattcaacat
      721 ttccgtgtcg cccttattcc cttttttgcg gcattttgcc ttcctgtttt tgctcaccca
      781 gaaacgctgg tgaaagtaaa agatgctgaa gatcagttgg gtgcacgagt
//
