>Addgene plasmid #49455 | pSH62-EBD | addgene partial sequence | sequence record 75297 | Cre-F 5'-tttacggcgctaaggatgac-3'
GCCCGTGTCGGAGCCGCGCGAGATATGGCCCGCGCTGGAGTTTCAATACCGGAGATCATGCAAGCTGGTG
GCTGGACCAATGTAAATATTGTCATGAACTATATCCGTAACCTGGATAGTGAAACAGGGGCAATGGTGCG
CCTGCTGGAAGATGGCGATCTCGAGCCATCCGCTGGAGACATGAGAGCTGCCAACCTTTGGCCAAGCCCG
CTCATGATCAAACGCTCTAAGAAGAACAGCCTGGCCTTGTCCCTGACGGCCGACCAGATGGTCAGTGCCT
TGTTGGATGCTGAGCCCCCCATACTCTATTCCGAGTATGATCCTACCAGACCCTTCAGTGAAGCTTCGAT
GATGGGCTTACTGACCAACCTGGCAGACAGGGAGCTGGTTCACATGATCAACTGGGCGAAGAGGGTGCCA
GGCTTTGTGGATTTGACCCTCCATGATCAGGTCCACCTTCTAGAATGTGCCTGGCTAGAGATCCTGATGA
TTGGTCTCGTCTGGCGCTCCATGGAACACCCGGGGAAGCTCCTGTTTGCTCCTAACTTGCTCCTGGACAG
GAATCAAGGTAAATGTGTGGAAGGCATGGTGGAGATCTTCGACATGCTGCTGGCTACATCATCTCGGTTC
CGCATGATGAATCTGCAGGGAGAGGAGTTTGTGTGCCTCAAATCTATTATTTTGCTTAATTCTGGAGTAT
ACACATTTCTGTCCAGCACCCTGAAGTCTCTCGAGGAGAAGGACCATATCCACCGAGTCCTGGACAAGAT
CACAGACACTTTGA
