>Addgene plasmid #49455 | pSH62-EBD | addgene partial sequence | sequence record 76668 | pRSII-F1  5'-CGGCATCAGAGCAGATTGTAC-3'
AGCTTGGTGAGCGCTAGGAGTCACTGCCAGGTATCGTTTGAACACGGCATTAGTCAGGGAAGTCATAACA
CAGTCCTTTCCCGCAATTTTCTTTTTCTATTACTCTTGGCCTCCTCTAGTACACTCTATATTTTTTTATG
CCTCGGTAATGATTTTCATTTTTTTTTTTCCACCTAGCGGATGACTCTTTTTTTTTCTTAGCGATTGGCA
TTATCACATAATGAATTATACATTATATAAAGTAATGTGATTTCTTCGAAGAATATACTAAAAAATGAGC
AGGCAAGATAAACGAAGGCAAAGATGACAGAGCAGAAAGCCCTAGTAAAGCGTATTACAAATGAAACCAA
GATTCAGATTGCGATCTCTTTAAAGGGTGGTCCCCTAGCGATAGAGCACTCGATCTTCCCAGAAAAAGAG
GCAGAAGCAGTAGCAGAACAGGCCACACAATCGCAAGTGATTAACGTCCACACAGGTATAGGGTTTCTGG
ACCATATGATACATGCTCTGGCCAAGCATTCCGGCTGGTCGCTAATCGTTGAGTGCATTGGTGACTTACA
CATAGACGACCATCACACCACTGAAGACTGCGGGATTGCTCTCGGTCAAGCTTTTAAAGAGGCCCTAGGG
GCCGTGCGTGGAGTAAAAAGGTTTGGATCAGGATTTGCGCCTTTGGATGAGGCACTTTCCAGAGCGGTGG
TAGATCTTTCGAACAGGCCGTACGCAGTTGTCGAACTTGGTTTGCAAAGGGAGAAAGTAGGAGATCTCTC
TTGCGAGATGATCCCGCATTTTCTTGAAAGCTTTGCAGAGGCTAGCAGAATTACCCTCCACGTTGATTGT
CTGCGAGGCAAGAATGATCATCACCGTAGTGAGAGTGCGTTC
